Addgene plasmid #239988: pTol2-elavl3-KALTA4
Purpose: Expresses GAL4 under control of a 2.8 kb elavl3 promoter
Depositing lab: Summer Thyme. Depositing organization: University of Massachusetts, Worcester. Publication: Genetic context of transgene insertion can influence neurodevelopment in zebrafish. Moyer AJ, Barcus A, Capps MES, Chrabasz JA, Lalonde RL, Mosimann C, Thyme SB. bioRxiv [Preprint]. 2025 Mar 5:2025.02.28.640904. doi: 10.1101/2025.02.28.640904. PubMed 40093151.
Backbone
  Vector backbone: pTol2-myl7(cmlc2):GFP
  Total vector size (bp): 11613
  Vector type: Zebrafish Tol2/phiC31 compatible
Growth in bacteria
  Bacterial resistance: Ampicillin, 100 μg/mL
  Growth temperature: 37°C
  Growth strain: DH5alpha
  Copy number: High Copy
Gene/Insert 1
  Gene/Insert name: KALTA4 (alt name: GAL4)
  Promoter: elavl3
  Cloning method: Gibson Cloning
  Sequencing primers: 5′ elavl3
Gene/Insert 2
  Gene/Insert name: EGFP
  Promoter: myl7
  Cloning method: Gibson Cloning
  Sequencing primers: 5′ myl7
Terms and licenses: Academic/Nonprofit Terms; Industry Terms: Not Available to Industry
How to cite: pTol2-elavl3-KALTA4 was a gift from Summer Thyme (Addgene plasmid # 239988 ; http://n2t.net/addgene:239988 ; RRID:Addgene_239988)
