[The description below was written by a language model from this plasmid's Addgene catalogue record and the feature table of its GenBank file; any pLannotate feature table in this document was generated separately and was not available to it.]
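Description:
pTol2-elavl3-KALTA4 is an 11.6 kb zebrafish transgenesis plasmid built on the pTol2-myl7(cmlc2):GFP backbone and designed to be compatible with both Tol2 transposition and phiC31 integrase-mediated insertion. In bacteria it is maintained as a high-copy plasmid from a ColE1/pUC-type ori and selected with ampicillin (AmpR with its own promoter). The backbone also retains an f1 ori, a lacZα fragment and a T7 promoter. An automated annotation flags a low-identity partial match to tyrosinase (tyr) just outside one Tol2 arm; the record does not explain this region.

Two Tol2 sites flank the payload, which consists of two divergently terminated expression units. In the first, roughly 2.8 kb of sequence upstream of elavl3, a gene widely used as a pan-neuronal driver in zebrafish, directs expression of KalTA4, an optimised Gal4-derived transcriptional activator, followed by an SV40 poly(A) signal. In the second, on the opposite strand, the myl7 (cmlc2) cardiac myosin light chain promoter drives EGFP with its own SV40 poly(A), giving green heart fluorescence as a convenient marker for identifying transgene carriers. A phiC31 attB site lies just outside the second Tol2 arm, so the plasmid can be recombined into a pre-existing attP landing site as an alternative to random Tol2 transposase-mediated integration.

The construct is used to generate neuronal Gal4 driver lines that activate UAS-linked transgenes. The associated study concerns how the genomic context of transgene insertion can affect zebrafish neurodevelopment, which fits the choice between random and site-directed integration.
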