LOCUS       pTol2-elavl3:kalta4-attB 11613 bp DNA circular SYN 26-JAN-2025
DEFINITION  elavl3-kalta4_D4.
ACCESSION   elavl3-kalta4_D4
KEYWORDS    .
SOURCE
  ORGANISM  .
COMMENT     Annotated with pLannotate v1.2.2.
FEATURES             Location/Qualifiers
     CDS             complement(171..1031)
                     /note="pLannotate"
                     /database="snapgene"
                     /identity="99.8"
                     /match_length="100.0"
                     /fragment="False"
                     /other="CDS"
                     /label="AmpR"
     promoter        complement(1032..1136)
                     /note="pLannotate"
                     /database="snapgene"
                     /identity="100.0"
                     /match_length="100.0"
                     /fragment="False"
                     /other="promoter"
                     /label="AmpR promoter"
     rep_origin      complement(1189..1617)
                     /note="pLannotate"
                     /database="snapgene"
                     /identity="100.0"
                     /match_length="100.0"
                     /fragment="False"
                     /other="rep_origin"
                     /label="f1 ori"
     CDS             complement(1622..1777)
                     /note="pLannotate"
                     /database="snapgene"
                     /identity="100.0"
                     /match_length="89.7"
                     /fragment="True"
                     /other="CDS"
                     /label="lacZα (fragment)"
     misc_feature    1785..1804
                     /ApEinfo_fwdcolor="#9a9aff"
                     /ApEinfo_revcolor="green"
                     /X-Transferred_From="64_pTol2_zp0_5_MCS (digested by NotI)"
                     /X-Transferred_Similarity="100.00%"
                     /X-Primary_Match="100.00%; Adjusted-Interval-0:0/0; T7
                     promoter (64_pTol2_zp0_5_MCS (digested by NotI))"
                     /X-Alternative_Match="100.00%; Adjusted-Interval-0:0/0; T7
                     promoter (64_pTol2_zp0_5_MCS)"
                     /X-Alternative_Match="100.00%; Adjusted-Interval-0:0/0; T7
                     promoter (ptol2-zp05-attb-cmlc2 (digested by NdeI))"
                     /X-Alternative_Match="100.00%; Adjusted-Interval-0:0/0; T7
                     promoter (ptol2-zp05-attb-cmlc2) "
                     /note="Derived using Geneious Prime 2024.0.3 'Annotate from
                     Database' based on nucleotide similarity"
                     /Transferred_From="elavl3-kalta4-attb"
                     /Transferred_Similarity="100.00%"
                     /Primary_Match="100.00%; Adjusted-Interval-0:0/0; T7
                     promoter (elavl3-kalta4-attb)"
                     /Alternative_Match="100.00%; Adjusted-Interval-0:0/0; T7
                     promoter (zp0_5-attB,_colony_A (reversed) (digested by
                     SalI, BamHI) Fragment 2)"
                     /Alternative_Match="100.00%; Adjusted-Interval-0:0/0; T7
                     promoter (pTol2_shortelavl4-kalta4_M CS_liver)"
                     /Alternative_Match="100.00%; Adjusted-Interval-0:0/0; T7
                     promoter (elavl3-kalta4-attb (digested by NaeI))"
                     /Alternative_Match="100.00%; Adjusted-Interval-0:0/0; T7
                     promoter (pTol2_zp05_MCS_liver (digested by BamHI, SalI)
                     Fragment 2)"
                     /label="T7 promoter"
     CDS             2906..3547
                     /note="pLannotate"
                     /database="swissprot"
                     /identity="51.4"
                     /match_length="39.6"
                     /fragment="True"
                     /other="CDS"
                     /label="tyr (fragment)"
     strand          3397..3408
                     /Strand_number_=3
                     /Sheet_number_="C"
                     /note="Derived using Geneious Prime 2022.0.2 'Annotate from
                     Database' based on protein similarity"
                     /X-Transferred_From="64_pTol2_zp0_5_MCS (digested by NotI)"
                     /X-Transferred_Similarity="100.00%"
                     /X-Primary_Match="100.00%; Adjusted-Interval-0:0/0; Beta
                     Strand (64_pTol2_zp0_5_MCS (digested by NotI))"
                     /X-Alternative_Match="100.00%; Adjusted-Interval-0:0/0;
                     Beta Strand (64_pTol2_zp0_5_MCS)"
                     /X-Alternative_Match="100.00%; Adjusted-Interval-0:0/0;
                     Beta Strand (ptol2-zp05-attb-cmlc2 (digested by NdeI))"
                     /X-Alternative_Match="100.00%; Adjusted-Interval-0:0/0;
                     Beta Strand (ptol2-zp05-attb-cmlc2) "
                     /note="Derived using Geneious Prime 2024.0.3 'Annotate from
                     Database' based on nucleotide similarity"
                     /Transferred_From="elavl3-kalta4-attb"
                     /Transferred_Similarity="100.00%"
                     /Primary_Match="100.00%; Adjusted-Interval-0:0/0; Beta
                     Strand (elavl3-kalta4-attb)"
                     /Alternative_Match="100.00%; Adjusted-Interval-0:0/0; Beta
                     Strand (zp0_5-attB,_colony_A (reversed) (digested by SalI,
                     BamHI) Fragment 2)"
                     /Alternative_Match="100.00%; Adjusted-Interval-0:0/0; Beta
                     Strand (pTol2_shortelavl4-kalta4_M CS_liver)"
                     /Alternative_Match="100.00%; Adjusted-Interval-0:0/0; Beta
                     Strand (elavl3-kalta4-attb (digested by NaeI))"
                     /Alternative_Match="100.00%; Adjusted-Interval-0:0/0; Beta
                     Strand (pTol2_zp05_MCS_liver (digested by BamHI, SalI)
                     Fragment 2)"
                     /label="Beta Strand"
     misc_feature    3610..4240
                     /ApEinfo_label="Tol2 site"
                     /ApEinfo_fwdcolor="#ffbdfe"
                     /ApEinfo_revcolor="#ffbdfe"
                     /X-Transferred_From="64_pTol2_zp0_5_MCS (digested by NotI)"
                     /X-Transferred_Similarity="100.00%"
                     /X-Primary_Match="100.00%; Adjusted-Interval-0:0/0; Tol2
                     site(1) (64_pTol2_zp0_5_MCS (digested by NotI))"
                     /X-Alternative_Match="100.00%; Adjusted-Interval-0:0/0;
                     Tol2 site(1) (64_pTol2_zp0_5_MCS)"
                     /X-Alternative_Match="100.00%; Adjusted-Interval-0:0/0;
                     Tol2 site(1) (ptol2-zp05-attb-cmlc2) "
                     /note="Derived using Geneious Prime 2024.0.3 'Annotate from
                     Database' based on nucleotide similarity"
                     /Transferred_From="elavl3-kalta4-attb"
                     /Transferred_Similarity="100.00%"
                     /Primary_Match="100.00%; Adjusted-Interval-0:0/0; Tol2
                     site(1) (elavl3-kalta4-attb)"
                     /Alternative_Match="100.00%; Adjusted-Interval-0:0/0; Tol2
                     site(1) (zp0_5-attB,_colony_A (reversed) (digested by SalI,
                     BamHI) Fragment 2)"
                     /Alternative_Match="100.00%; Adjusted-Interval-0:0/0; Tol2
                     site(1) (pTol2_shortelavl4-kalta4_M CS_liver)"
                     /Alternative_Match="100.00%; Adjusted-Interval-0:0/0; Tol2
                     site(1) (elavl3-kalta4-attb (digested by NaeI))"
                     /Alternative_Match="100.00%; Adjusted-Interval-0:0/0; Tol2
                     site(1) (pTol2_zp05_MCS_liver (digested by BamHI, SalI)
                     Fragment 2)"
                     /modified_by="rreeves"
                     /label="Tol2 site"
     promoter        4246..7113
                     /created_by="rreeves"
                     /note="Derived using Geneious Prime 2024.0.3 'Annotate from
                     Database' based on nucleotide similarity"
                     /Transferred_From="new elavl3 promoter"
                     /Transferred_Similarity="100.00%"
                     /Primary_Match="100.00%; Adjusted-Interval-0:0/0; 2500bp
                     upstream (new elavl3 promoter)"
                     /Alternative_Match="100.00%; Adjusted-Interval-0:0/0;
                     2500bp upstream (elavl3-kalta4-attb)"
                     /Alternative_Match="100.00%; Adjusted-Interval-0:0/0;
                     2500bp upstream (pTol2_shortelavl4-kalta4_M CS_liver)"
                     /Alternative_Match="100.00%; Adjusted-Interval-0:0/0;
                     2500bp upstream (elavl3-kalta4-attb (digested by NaeI))"
                     /Alternative_Match="100.00%; Adjusted-Interval-0:0/0;
                     2500bp upstream (3)"
                     /modified_by="rreeves"
                     /label="upstream sequence elavl3"
     ORF             7114..7701
                     /created_by="rreeves"
                     /note="Derived using Geneious Prime 2023.2.1 'Annotate from
                     Database' based on nucleotide similarity"
                     /X-Transferred_From="pCK007 pME KalTa4"
                     /X-Transferred_Similarity="100.00%"
                     /X-Primary_Match="100.00%; Adjusted-Interval-0:0/0; kalta4?
                     (pCK007 pME KalTa4)"
                     /X-Alternative_Match="100.00%; Adjusted-Interval-0:0/0;
                     kalta4? (pCK007 pME KalTa4 - kalta4?)"
                     /X-Alternative_Match="100.00%;
                     Adjusted-Interval-0:133/-435; kalta4 forward
                     (eGFPbait-E2A-KalTA4-pA )"
                     /X-Alternative_Match="100.00%; Adjusted-Interval-0:0/-3;
                     kalta4? (pCK007 pME KalTa4 translation)"
                     /X-Alternative_Match="100.00%;
                     Adjusted-Interval-0:108/-462; forward primer (GAL4ff
                     translation)"
                     /note="Derived using Geneious Prime 2024.0.3 'Annotate from
                     Database' based on nucleotide similarity"
                     /Transferred_From="elavl3-kalta4-attb"
                     /Transferred_Similarity="100.00%"
                     /Primary_Match="100.00%; Adjusted-Interval-0:0/0; kalta4?
                     (elavl3-kalta4-attb)"
                     /Alternative_Match="100.00%; Adjusted-Interval-0:0/0;
                     kalta4? (pTol2_shortelavl4-kalta4_M CS_liver)"
                     /Alternative_Match="100.00%; Adjusted-Interval-0:0/0;
                     kalta4? (elavl3-kalta4-attb (digested by NaeI))"
                     /Alternative_Match="100.00%; Adjusted-Interval-0:0/0;
                     kalta4? (kalta4)"
                     /modified_by="rreeves"
                     /label="kalta4"
     polyA_signal    7752..7934
                     /ApEinfo_fwdcolor="#ffb78b"
                     /ApEinfo_revcolor="green"
                     /X-Transferred_From="64_pTol2_zp0_5_MCS (digested by NotI)"
                     /X-Transferred_Similarity="100.00%"
                     /X-Primary_Match="100.00%; Adjusted-Interval-0:0/0; SV40
                     PolyA (64_pTol2_zp0_5_MCS (digested by NotI))"
                     /X-Alternative_Match="100.00%; Adjusted-Interval-0:0/0;
                     SV40 PolyA (64_pTol2_zp0_5_MCS)"
                     /X-Alternative_Match="100.00%; Adjusted-Interval-0:0/0;
                     SV40 PolyA (ptol2-zp05-attb-cmlc2 (digested by NdeI))"
                     /X-Alternative_Match="100.00%; Adjusted-Interval-0:0/0;
                     SV40 PolyA (ptol2-zp05-attb-cmlc2) "
                     /X-Alternative_Match="100.00%; Adjusted-Interval-0:-81/92;
                     primer AP101_R SV40 (64_pTol2_zp0_5_MCS (digested by
                     NotI))"
                     /X-Alternative_Match="100.00%; Adjusted-Interval-0:-81/92;
                     primer AP101_R SV40 (64_pTol2_zp0_5_MCS)"
                     /X-Alternative_Match="100.00%; Adjusted-Interval-0:-81/92;
                     primer AP101_R SV40 (ptol2-zp05-attb-cmlc2 (digested by
                     NdeI))"
                     /X-Alternative_Match="100.00%; Adjusted-Interval-0:-81/92;
                     primer AP101_R SV40 (ptol2-zp05-attb-cmlc2) "
                     /note="Derived using Geneious Prime 2024.0.3 'Annotate from
                     Database' based on nucleotide similarity"
                     /Transferred_From="elavl3-kalta4-attb"
                     /Transferred_Similarity="100.00%"
                     /Primary_Match="100.00%; Adjusted-Interval-0:0/0; SV40
                     PolyA (elavl3-kalta4-attb)"
                     /Alternative_Match="100.00%; Adjusted-Interval-0:0/0; SV40
                     PolyA (zp0_5-attB,_colony_A (reversed) (digested by SalI,
                     BamHI) Fragment 2)"
                     /Alternative_Match="100.00%; Adjusted-Interval-0:0/0; SV40
                     PolyA (pTol2_shortelavl4-kalta4_M CS_liver)"
                     /Alternative_Match="100.00%; Adjusted-Interval-0:0/0; SV40
                     PolyA (elavl3-kalta4-attb (digested by NaeI))"
                     /Alternative_Match="100.00%; Adjusted-Interval-0:0/0; SV40
                     PolyA (pTol2_zp05_MCS_liver (digested by BamHI, SalI)
                     Fragment 2)"
                     /Alternative_Match="100.00%; Adjusted-Interval-0:-81/92;
                     primer AP101_R SV40 (elavl3-kalta4-attb)"
                     /Alternative_Match="100.00%; Adjusted-Interval-0:-81/92;
                     primer AP101_R SV40 (zp0_5-attB,_colony_A (reversed)
                     (digested by SalI, BamHI) Fragment 2)"
                     /Alternative_Match="100.00%; Adjusted-Interval-0:-81/92;
                     primer AP101_R SV40 (pTol2_shortelavl4-kalta4_M CS_liver)"
                     /Alternative_Match="100.00%; Adjusted-Interval-0:-81/92;
                     primer AP101_R SV40 (elavl3-kalta4-attb (digested by
                     NaeI))"
                     /Alternative_Match="100.00%; Adjusted-Interval-0:-81/92;
                     primer AP101_R SV40 (pTol2_zp05_MCS_liver (digested by
                     BamHI, SalI) Fragment 2)"
                     /modified_by="rreeves"
                     /label="SV40 poly(A) signal"
     polyA_signal    complement(7995..8127)
                     /note="pLannotate"
                     /database="snapgene"
                     /identity="100.0"
                     /match_length="98.5"
                     /fragment="False"
                     /other="polyA_signal"
                     /modified_by="rreeves"
                     /label="SV40 poly(A) signal"
     ORF             complement(8178..8894)
                     /Imported_from="Pla sMapper"
                     /note="Derived using Geneious Prime 2022.0.2 'Annotate from
                     Database' based on nucleotide similarity"
                     /X-Transferred_From="64_pTol2_zp0_5_MCS (digested by NotI)"
                     /X-Transferred_Similarity="100.00%"
                     /X-Primary_Match="100.00%; Adjusted-Interval-0:0/0; EGFP
                     reporter (64_pTol2_zp0_5_MCS (digested by NotI))"
                     /X-Alternative_Match="100.00%; Adjusted-Interval-0:0/0;
                     EGFP reporter (64_pTol2_zp0_5_MCS)"
                     /X-Alternative_Match="100.00%; Adjusted-Interval-0:0/0;
                     EGFP reporter (ptol2-zp05-attb-cmlc2 (digested by NdeI))"
                     /X-Alternative_Match="100.00%; Adjusted-Interval-0:0/0;
                     EGFP reporter (ptol2-zp05-attb-cmlc2) "
                     /note="Derived using Geneious Prime 2024.0.3 'Annotate from
                     Database' based on nucleotide similarity"
                     /Transferred_From="elavl3-kalta4-attb"
                     /Transferred_Similarity="100.00%"
                     /Primary_Match="100.00%; Adjusted-Interval-0:0/0; EGFP
                     reporter (elavl3-kalta4-attb)"
                     /Alternative_Match="100.00%; Adjusted-Interval-0:0/0; EGFP
                     reporter (zp0_5-attB,_colony_A (reversed) (digested by
                     SalI, BamHI) Fragment 2)"
                     /Alternative_Match="100.00%; Adjusted-Interval-0:0/0; EGFP
                     reporter (pTol2_shortelavl4-kalta4_M CS_liver)"
                     /Alternative_Match="100.00%; Adjusted-Interval-0:0/0; EGFP
                     reporter (elavl3-kalta4-attb (digested by NaeI))"
                     /Alternative_Match="100.00%; Adjusted-Interval-0:0/0; EGFP
                     reporter (pTol2_zp05_MCS_liver (digested by BamHI, SalI)
                     Fragment 2)"
                     /modified_by="rreeves"
                     /label="EGFP"
     promoter        complement(8895..9793)
                     /ApEinfo_fwdcolor="#ffffbf"
                     /ApEinfo_revcolor="#ffffbf"
                     /X-Transferred_From="64_pTol2_zp0_5_MCS (digested by NotI)"
                     /X-Transferred_Similarity="100.00%"
                     /X-Primary_Match="100.00%; Adjusted-Interval-0:0/0; cmlc2
                     promoter (64_pTol2_zp0_5_MCS (digested by NotI))"
                     /X-Alternative_Match="100.00%; Adjusted-Interval-0:0/0;
                     cmlc2 promoter (64_pTol2_zp0_5_MCS)"
                     /X-Alternative_Match="100.00%; Adjusted-Interval-0:0/0;
                     cmlc2 promoter (ptol2-zp05-attb-cmlc2 (digested by NdeI))"
                     /X-Alternative_Match="100.00%; Adjusted-Interval-0:0/0;
                     cmlc2 promoter (ptol2-zp05-attb-cmlc2) "
                     /note="Derived using Geneious Prime 2024.0.3 'Annotate from
                     Database' based on nucleotide similarity"
                     /Transferred_From="elavl3-kalta4-attb"
                     /Transferred_Similarity="100.00%"
                     /Primary_Match="100.00%; Adjusted-Interval-0:0/0; cmlc2
                     promoter (elavl3-kalta4-attb)"
                     /Alternative_Match="100.00%; Adjusted-Interval-0:0/0; cmlc2
                     promoter (zp0_5-attB,_colony_A (reversed) (digested by
                     SalI, BamHI) Fragment 2)"
                     /Alternative_Match="100.00%; Adjusted-Interval-0:0/0; cmlc2
                     promoter (elavl3-kalta4-attb (digested by NaeI))"
                     /modified_by="rreeves"
                     /label="myl7 (cmlc2) promoter"
     misc_feature    9795..10443
                     /ApEinfo_fwdcolor="#f1beff"
                     /ApEinfo_revcolor="#f1beff"
                     /X-Transferred_From="64_pTol2_zp0_5_MCS (digested by NotI)"
                     /X-Transferred_Similarity="100.00%"
                     /X-Primary_Match="100.00%; Adjusted-Interval-0:0/0; Tol2
                     site (64_pTol2_zp0_5_MCS (digested by NotI))"
                     /X-Alternative_Match="100.00%; Adjusted-Interval-0:0/0;
                     Tol2 site (64_pTol2_zp0_5_MCS)"
                     /X-Alternative_Match="100.00%; Adjusted-Interval-0:0/0;
                     Tol2 site (ptol2-zp05-attb-cmlc2 (digested by NdeI))"
                     /X-Alternative_Match="100.00%; Adjusted-Interval-0:0/0;
                     Tol2 site (ptol2-zp05-attb-cmlc2) "
                     /note="Derived using Geneious Prime 2024.0.3 'Annotate from
                     Database' based on nucleotide similarity"
                     /Transferred_From="elavl3-kalta4-attb"
                     /Transferred_Similarity="100.00%"
                     /Primary_Match="100.00%; Adjusted-Interval-0:0/0; Tol2 site
                     (elavl3-kalta4-attb)"
                     /Alternative_Match="100.00%; Adjusted-Interval-0:0/0; Tol2
                     site (zp0_5-attB,_colony_A (reversed) (digested by SalI,
                     BamHI) Fragment 2)"
                     /Alternative_Match="100.00%; Adjusted-Interval-0:0/0; Tol2
                     site (elavl3-kalta4-attb (digested by NaeI))"
                     /Alternative_Match="100.00%; Adjusted-Interval-0:-4/0; Tol2
                     site (pTol2_shortelavl4-kalta4_M CS_liver)"
                     /Alternative_Match="100.00%; Adjusted-Interval-0:-4/0; Tol2
                     site (pTol2_zp05_MCS_liver (digested by BamHI, SalI)
                     Fragment 2)"
                     /label="Tol2 site"
     misc_feature    10465..10534
                     /bound_moiety="phage φC31 integrase"
                     /note="attB site for the φC31 integrase (Grot h et al.,
                     2000)"
                     /X-Transferred_From="pTol2_zp05_MCS_liver_attB_colony_#1
                     (reversed) extraction"
                     /X-Transferred_Similarity="100.00%"
                     /X-Primary_Match="100.00%; Adjusted-Interval-0:0/0; attB
                     (pTol2_zp05_MCS_liver_attB_ colony_#1 (reversed)
                     extraction)"
                     /X-Alternative_Match="100.00%; Adjusted-Interval-0:0/0;
                     attB (ptol2-zp05-attb-cmlc2 (digested by NdeI))"
                     /X-Alternative_Match="100.00%; Adjusted-Interval-0:0/0;
                     attB (ptol2-zp05-attb-cmlc2) "
                     /note="Derived using Geneious Prime 2024.0.3 'Annotate from
                     Database' based on nucleotide similarity"
                     /Transferred_From="elavl3-kalta4-attb"
                     /Transferred_Similarity="100.00%"
                     /Primary_Match="100.00%; Adjusted-Interval-0:0/0; attB
                     (elavl3-kalta4-attb)"
                     /Alternative_Match="100.00%; Adjusted-Interval-0:0/0; attB
                     (zp0_5-attB,_colony_A (reversed) (digested by SalI, BamHI)
                     Fragment 2)"
                     /Alternative_Match="100.00%; Adjusted-Interval-0:0/0; attB
                     (elavl3-kalta4-attb (digested by NaeI))"
                     /modified_by="rreeves"
                     /label="attB"
     rep_origin      complement(11025..11613)
                     /note="pLannotate"
                     /database="snapgene"
                     /identity="99.8"
                     /match_length="100.0"
                     /fragment="False"
                     /other="rep_origin"
                     /label="ori"
ORIGIN
        1 gaagatcctt tgatcttttc tacggggtct gacgctcagt ggaacgaaaa ctcacgttaa
       61 gggattttgg tcatgagatt atcaaaaagg atcttcacct agatcctttt aaattaaaaa
      121 tgaagtttta aatcaatcta aagtatatat gagtaaactt ggtctgacag ttaccaatgc
      181 ttaatcagtg aggcacctat ctcagcgatc tgtctatttc gttcatccat agttgcctga
      241 ctccccgtcg tgtagataac tacgatacgg gagggcttac catctggccc cagtgctgca
      301 atgataccgc gagacccacg ctcaccggct ccagatttat cagcaataaa ccagccagcc
      361 ggaagggccg agcgcagaag tggtcctgca actttatccg cctccatcca gtctattaat
      421 tgttgccggg aagctagagt aagtagttcg ccagttaata gtttgcgcaa cgttgttgcc
      481 attgctacag gcatcgtggt gtcacgctcg tcgtttggta tggcttcatt cagctccggt
      541 tcccaacgat caaggcgagt tacatgatcc cccatgttgt gcaaaaaagc ggttagctcc
      601 ttcggtcctc cgatcgttgt cagaagtaag ttggccgcag tgttatcact catggttatg
      661 gcagcactgc ataattctct tactgtcatg ccatccgtaa gatgcttttc tgtgactggt
      721 gagtactcaa ccaagtcatt ctgagaatag tgtatgcggc gaccgagttg ctcttgcccg
      781 gcgtcaatac gggataatac cgcgccacat agcagaactt taaaagtgct catcattgga
      841 aaacgttctt cggggcgaaa actctcaagg atcttaccgc tgttgagatc cagttcgatg
      901 taacccactc gtgcacccaa ctgatcttca gcatctttta ctttcaccag cgtttctggg
      961 tgagcaaaaa caggaaggca aaatgccgca aaaaagggaa taagggcgac acggaaatgt
     1021 tgaatactca tactcttcct ttttcaatat tattgaagca tttatcaggg ttattgtctc
     1081 atgagcggat acatatttga atgtatttag aaaaataaac aaataggggt tccgcgcaca
     1141 tttccccgaa aagtgccacc taaattgtaa gcgttaatat tttgttaaaa ttcgcgttaa
     1201 atttttgtta aatcagctca ttttttaacc aataggccga aatcggcaaa atcccttata
     1261 aatcaaaaga atagaccgag atagggtnnn nnnnnnnnnn nnnnnnnnnn nnnnnnnnnn
     1321 nnnnaaagaa cgtggactcc aacgtcaaag gnnnnnnnnn nnnnnnnnnn nnnnnnnnnn
     1381 nnnnnnnnnn nnnnnnnnnn tnnnnnnnnn nnnnnnnnnn nnnnnnnnnn nnnnnnnnnn
     1441 nnnnnnnnnn nnnnnnnnnn nnnnnnnnnn nnnnnnnnnn nnnnnnnnnn nngnnnnnnn
     1501 nnnnnnnnnn nnnnnnnnnn nnnnnnnnnn nnnnnnnnnn nnnnnnnnnn nnnnnnnnnn
     1561 nnnnnnnnnn nnnnnnnnnn nnnnnnnnnn nnnnnnnnnn nnnnnnnnnn nnnnnnnccc
     1621 attcgccatt caggctgcgc aactgttggg aagggcgatc ggtgcgggcc tcttcgctat
     1681 tacgccagct ggcgaaaggg ggatgtgctg caaggcgatt aagttgggta acgccagggt
     1741 tttcccagtc acgacgttgt aaaacgacgg ccagtgagcg cgcgtaatac gactcactat
     1801 agggcgaatt gggtaccaaa tagtaggaat tacccacctg tacaagtgct gaaaacttgg
     1861 atgaataagc ccgtttgcca ttttctactg ctattttaaa tcttttctgt atttgtctgc
     1921 atttgtcttt acccttgaat aaatgtttta gttgtttttt ttcaattatg actgtgttta
     1981 acagacatta ttacaataat atgtaatagt agtacacact attattatgt aatagtactt
     2041 gttgactgta tttgagaact ggaccgagtg agtgttacgt cacccattca aaatgactta
     2101 cttctggctc caacaaaatg aagttaattc agttgccatt tttcactgta tggacatcgc
     2161 cgtgttggag ctagacgttg ccaataagca agaaagagcc gagatgcgtc gagtctgagt
     2221 caccgttcct atggcaaccc ctctaaccaa tcagaagtaa gcttgttgga agtccacagc
     2281 ctaccacttg aaagcgggct gcacaaaatc tgtcaaacgt tttgaacgtt ggatgtgaga
     2341 gcacatactt ttattaaggc atctggttgg tcagtttata atatcaacaa cttgggctac
     2401 agaaaagaaa agttattaca gaaattatga ttaacaagta catgttaaat aaagatttta
     2461 atatgaatgc caccactgga gcattcatgc catttggagc ttcttcctgt ttggatcact
     2521 agaaggagga ggtcactcat tacagttctc atatacagtc gttggttggt tggttggttg
     2581 gtagattgat tgattgattg attgattgat tgattgattg attgattgat tgattgattg
     2641 attgattgat tgattgattg gtagtcaaaa taagaaataa tttccacaga ttcattacag
     2701 aaatgattaa atgcatacat aaaaaactgg gggggggggg ggggatacaa caacacactt
     2761 aagtcacatt tgcctacgta aagaaaagta aagaaaatca atagctatat tttacatctc
     2821 ctttttttgc tgtcttttaa ttagccttgt tttgctgtta tcttgattga aactgtaact
     2881 tcttcacctg cttcttttct ttgtaggttt tgccagccca gaaacaggca tggctgtgca
     2941 aggccagagc accatgcaca atgcgctgca tgtcttcatg aacggctcaa tgtcctcagt
     3001 ccagggctca gccaacgacc ccatcttcct ccttcaccat gctttcattg acaggtaaca
     3061 aacacgtcat gacattagac tgcacagttt ttgacaaagt tcatacaatc tgttgtttat
     3121 agctgctaca attagtgaag tttgtgaatg tacttggatg agcagcgaaa gatcaattga
     3181 gatcaattgt tagagtttgg ttgccctgca gagcaaagaa caaaaaataa tctggtggct
     3241 ttactgcgtg aggttattat tggtggaata gaaacacaaa acataattgc atttatttgt
     3301 ttaatttttt atcttatctt aactttcatc ttgcatattt gtttcttaca tcatttctag
     3361 catctttgag cgctggctaa gaactcatca gcctccccgg tccatctacc cacgtaccaa
     3421 tgcaccaatt ggccacaatg acggctacta catggtgcca ttccttcctc tttataggaa
     3481 tggagactac ctcctgtcca acaatgctct tggatacgag tacgcctacc tgttggaccc
     3541 aggtcattgc acaacaccag aaatgccctc tgatctgcaa aagacgtgaa taatctgttc
     3601 agacacccat atgcactctg ttccacacag gtcagaggtt tgtccaggag ttcttgacag
     3661 aggtgtaaaa agtactcaaa aattttactc aagtgaaagt acaagtactt agggaaaatt
     3721 ttactcaatt aaaagtaaaa gtatctggct agaatcttac ttgagtaaaa gtaaaaaagt
     3781 actccattaa aattgtactt gagtattaag gaagtaaaag taaaagcaag aaagaaaact
     3841 agagattctt gtttaagctt ttaatctcaa aaaacattaa atgaaatgca tacaaggttt
     3901 tatcctgctt tagaactgtt tgtatttaat tatcaaacta taagacagac aatctaatgc
     3961 cagtacacgc tactcaaagt tgtaaaacct cagatttaac ttcagtagaa gctgattctc
     4021 aaaattgtta gtgtcaagcc tagctctttt ggggctgaaa agcaatcctg cagtgctgaa
     4081 aagcctctca caggcagccg atgcgggaag aggtgtatta gtcttgatag agaggctgca
     4141 aatagcagga aacgtgagca gagactccct ggtgtctgaa acacaggcca gatgggccat
     4201 tcgtacgctt aatttcgtat agggataaca gggtaatgat ctaggttaca agctttatcc
     4261 aaattaagcc attttaaaac actgccaatt gaaaatacaa atcctggaaa aaatcgtctt
     4321 tagcgcagtc atttgagcca tcctaatccg ttacctcaga ccataataag aagggataac
     4381 actagctgta gcaatggaac acatctgttt cacacaatca tatctcctgc gccggtgcta
     4441 agcagattca gcgtgatcat aacatgcttt ccactcataa atgtaaattt acaatttgca
     4501 catgtaaaac agacactttt gagatattgg ataaaaaaac aagagtatat tgcttagttt
     4561 catccaccag tcatccccac agcgtttgga aggccataaa aagtgtctaa aatcaatgat
     4621 cattgaaaga gcacaagaga gactcttacg ctgtaatgcc actggggaca aaagtgacag
     4681 tctcttaatg ggctcttctg gaggggctcc tgaacattaa aaattatcag cgaaattacc
     4741 gaaagagctt caagcaactg gcatgcttga tcctctgcgt cggggcggtg aataggtgct
     4801 tcagatgccc tcttacccac gggctggatt cagctgcccc gctaccagcg gagaccccct
     4861 aatgagcctc tgcaattaag tttattcatg ttaagtgtga acggggtgcg tgcggaactg
     4921 tgggcagcta acagacctgg gttctttgtg ccacaagtgc tgcctttatt cggctcacaa
     4981 agcagaaaac aacacccgca cctataatgg cgccctcggc tgggtctaag aaacgtggcg
     5041 agttgacaga gcagagtggg cggggttaag acagactgac agcgggaccc atctccatcc
     5101 tcttattaac gcttaacgag tgccttcctc atgcaatatt catcgccact aatatcatcc
     5161 aagctctgag ctgagctggc cacttatgta aggcaattat gtaaaatatc agacagggcc
     5221 cacactcaga atctgactgg ggtagagacg cgggacgaga accgagagca agaactgaaa
     5281 gtgaaagtga ccactaaagg gaggagagga cagaggggca ggatgtgtca agattaccag
     5341 agaacacttg gccagaaatg cgcaaccatt ggagctctcc ggattaccca aaggttaacg
     5401 agtttgaacg cctctgccca ctcgcccatc tctgatggtt tcccaagaac tcctcaagca
     5461 aaatatatat aattgtgtgt attatgcaca gacacgagaa aatgctgttt ttctgatctg
     5521 cattacagca catttgcccg ccaacgacaa taccacccac tcggtacctc gctgactcct
     5581 gatgcctgat acctgcgcgg tgactgtcta caatctgcat aatcaagaga agttgtgttg
     5641 aagacgagcg ccacacaacc gtttccacaa ggtcacccaa ggccggtgca gatgtaggtg
     5701 aggtctccat aaacagactg aaataaacac atcctccgct gggaacaaca accccctcac
     5761 gcctcatgca tttccataag cctacatgca tctcttccaa cttatggaga ctcgcaccta
     5821 ccaacatccg cacaacaaag atatacagag cgcgctccct caggtcaagg ccctgtgggg
     5881 gtctgtgcag aaataggtca tttgtcacac atcaagtcct ggggcaggag atgcattata
     5941 gatgagacca aacagcctgt ctcggtgagc tctacccact ccctgagact agaaatgggg
     6001 gaagggagct tgagataaca accgctgcaa tcactgtgtc gatgtttaat atcagcacca
     6061 accgggaaca ataaggagat gggtgcattc atgttcacat cttaccagtc aagtatcatc
     6121 gaaccggctt gataaccaca cctcgtgtaa tagctgagca gatagttgtc attttaaagc
     6181 gttggccttt gtcgattatg taatgcgcac attcaacaca tggtaatata gaaacggtta
     6241 tgtcgaggtt gttttgtcca gagatgacct tcacacagtt acagccgctc tgcatccaca
     6301 caaatggagg acttaatcgt ggactgcatt cttagaaatg atctacaaag acaaataatg
     6361 tgaaatcaag aaaggacaaa atttaagtaa ggggatgagg gagagagaga acgaggggca
     6421 aggagaaagc atggctcctg tctttttctg cacccatctg ttcggagtgc aggtggagct
     6481 ctattcactc agctctgcat gtgtgtttgg ggggggcagg aagaaaggga gggcaaaagg
     6541 aagagtggag agatggtggg ggctggaggg atggggggtt ctcggtgatc tctcctgaag
     6601 gggataatgg gagagcagcg ctttgcaatg gctgccatgt agtaccctcc ctgcacaatt
     6661 agccaatcag cagcaagctc tgccagccag aaggacacat aaaagaagaa cattgcagca
     6721 gaggcacaga aggagcctgc gaggagctgg gaaatacaca cacaacagca gaaccacaac
     6781 accctcccct ggacacaccc tactggggat cactgctttt ctttttttct gaaccatcgc
     6841 ccacgccaca cggagagaaa tctctctctc atcatcatcc tgaagaaaac ccccttatcc
     6901 tcattttcac actgctgagg aaaacctaca atcgcacggg ctgagatttc ctggcgaaga
     6961 ctgtcctttt tcctttttct ttttttttct tttcctttgg aaactgacat ttgcatttct
     7021 ccattccaag ccacggcgta ataatatctg caatccagcc tgaagacctg caaatcgaag
     7081 gacctagatc actatcatct ttgtacgtca agaatgaaac tgctctcatc catcgagcaa
     7141 gcctgcgaca tttgtcggct taagaagctg aaatgctcca aggaaaagcc gaaatgtgcc
     7201 aaatgcctga agaacaattg ggaatgtcgt tactctccca aaaccaagcg aagtccactc
     7261 acaagggctc atctgaccga agtggagagc aggctagaga gactggaaca actctttttg
     7321 ctcatcttcc ctagagagga ccttgacatg atcctcaaga tggattctct ccaggatatt
     7381 aaagcccttt tgactggctt attcgtccag gacaatgtga acaaagacgc tgtgacagac
     7441 cgattggcaa gtgtcgagac cgatatgcct ctgacactga gacagcacag aatcagcgct
     7501 acttcctcaa gcgaagagtc ttctaacaag ggacagagac agctgactgt ttcgagcagg
     7561 tcgaccccgt ccccggccga cgccctggac gacggcgacc tggacatgct gcctgctgat
     7621 gctctcgatg atttcgatct ggatatgctc ccggccgacg ccctggacga ctacgacctg
     7681 gacatcctcc cgggtaacta acaaactcga gaaagctagc aaaccatggt acgatgatga
     7741 tccagacatg ataagataca ttgatgagtt tggacaaacc acaactagaa tgcagtgaaa
     7801 aaaatgcttt atttgtgaaa tttgtgatgc tattgcttta tttgtaacca ttataagctg
     7861 caataaacaa gttaacaaca acaattgcat tcattttatg tttcaggttc agggggaggt
     7921 gtgggaggtt ttttaaagca agtaaaacct ctacaaatgt ggtatggctg attatgatcc
     7981 tctagatcag atctcttgtt tattgcagct tataatggtt acaaataaag caatagcatc
     8041 acaaatttca caaataaagc atttttttca ctgcattcta gttgtggttt gtccaaactc
     8101 atcaatgtat cttatcatgt ctggatctac gtaatacgac tcactatagt tctagaggct
     8161 cgagaggggc cgctttactt gtacagctcg tccatgccga gagtgatccc ggcggcggtc
     8221 acgaactcca gcaggaccat gtgatcgcgc ttctcgttgg ggtctttgct cagggcggac
     8281 tgggtgctca ggtagtggtt gtcgggcagc agcacggggc cgtcgccgat gggggtgttc
     8341 tgctggtagt ggtcggcgag ctgcacgctg ccgtcctcga tgttgtggcg gatcttgaag
     8401 ttcaccttga tgccgttctt ctgcttgtcg gccatgatat agacgttgtg gctgttgtag
     8461 ttgtactcca gcttgtgccc caggatgttg ccgtcctcct tgaagtcgat gcccttcagc
     8521 tcgatgcggt tcaccagggt gtcgccctcg aacttcacct cggcgcgggt cttgtagttg
     8581 ccgtcgtcct tgaagaagat ggtgcgctcc tggacgtagc cttcgggcat ggcggacttg
     8641 aagaagtcgt gctgcttcat gtggtcgggg tagcggctga agcactgcac gccgtaggtc
     8701 agggtggtca cgagggtggg ccagggcacg ggcagcttgc cggtggtgca gatgaacttc
     8761 agggtcagct tgccgtaggt ggcatcgccc tcgccctcgc cggacacgct gaacttgtgg
     8821 ccgtttacgt cgccgtccag ctcgaccagg atgggcacca ccccggtgaa cagctcctcg
     8881 cccttgctca ccatggtcac tgtctgcttt gctgttggtc tgggctcctg ggtcactggc
     8941 ttactaatgg agtctttatg tatgaggact cttatcaatt gttcttctat aaaggtctgc
     9001 agtgtttctg ttcgtcccct acatggacac ccagagcctc ctaaatacag gagccctgat
     9061 aactgcacaa gtgctcagat tccagcaggg tggaaaatga gataaagtgt gcagatgggg
     9121 agggggacgt gaatgagaga tttgagggat gaaaaggatg gatgaacgca ttgaaaatag
     9181 cccctttcac aaaataatac cagtaaattg tcatataatt aatgaccaga cctttacctg
     9241 taaatgatgt gatgttcata tacagaagaa tgccaacaat ttacagatga ttttacaaat
     9301 tcttaatttt ccttttctaa atggatttgt tcacacatta tctcttcaaa gcaattgaat
     9361 tttctggaaa agattggctg tgtgtgtaaa aggtgctact gaggaattta atgtgacatg
     9421 gaatgaagca aacagcagcc taagacagga tggcaggaaa aatgtcacat gtttaaaata
     9481 agagtgaaac caacgacctg gacttataga gactgtgtgt ccttaggcaa agctcttgta
     9541 caaacagtgc ttgtgactgt gaaattcggg gtttgcctgg attgtgttaa atgtgtgctt
     9601 ggatgtatca taaaaaagaa tcggttctct gtatttgaca ttttctgtaa tttatctaaa
     9661 gttacaactg gctatgcctg atttttatca ctattgaatc aatcatttta aagaatgtta
     9721 agtctgctga tttggagagc tcatttacat ttattttgaa tgtctcttat ttaacacaac
     9781 tgatttaagc tttagatcta atctgatcat tcaggcgcgc caacacgtga ataccacgcg
     9841 aggccttagg gataacaggg taatacgcgt gatctgcgaa gatacggcca cgggtgctct
     9901 tgatcctgtg gctgattttg gactgtgctg ctcgcagctg ctgatgaatc acatacttcc
     9961 tccattttct tccactgatt gactgttata atttccctaa tttccaggtc aaggtgctgt
    10021 gcattgtggt aatagatgtg acatgacgtc acttccaaag gaccaatgaa catgtctgac
    10081 caatttcata taatgtgaaa acgattttca taggcagaat aaataacatt taaattaaac
    10141 tgggcatcag cgcaattcaa ttggtttggt aatagcaagg gaaaatagaa tgaagtgatc
    10201 tccaaaaaat aagtactttt tgactgtaaa taaaattgta aggagtaaaa agtacttttt
    10261 tttctaaaaa aatgtaatta agtaaaagta aaagtattga tttttaattg tactcaagta
    10321 aagtaaaaat ccccaaaaat aatacttaag tacagtaatc aagtaaaatt actcaagtac
    10381 tttacacctc tggttcttga ccccctacct tcagcaagcc cagcagatcc actagttcta
    10441 gagctcgacg atgtaggtca cggtctcgaa gccgcggtgc gggtgccagg gcgtgccctt
    10501 gggctccccg ggcgcgtact ccacctcacc catctggtcc atctgatgaa cgggccaccg
    10561 cggtggagct ccagcttttg ttccctttag tgagggttaa ttgcgcgctt ggcgtaatca
    10621 tggtcatagc tgtttcctgt gtgaaattgt tatccgctca caattccaca caacatacga
    10681 gccggaagca taaagtgtaa agcctggggt gcctaatgag tgagctaact cacattaatt
    10741 gcgttgcgct cactgcccgc tttccagtcg ggaaacctgt cgtgccagct gcattaatga
    10801 atcggccaac gcgcggggag aggcggtttg cgtattgggc gctcttccgc ttcctcgctc
    10861 actgactcgc tgcgctcggt cgttcggctg cggcgagcgg tatcagctca ctcaaaggcg
    10921 gtaatacggt tatccacaga atcaggggat aacgcaggaa agaacatgtg agcaaaaggc
    10981 cagcaaaagg ccaggaaccg taaaaaggcc gcgttgctgg cgtttttcca taggctccgc
    11041 ccccctgacg agcatcacaa aaatcgacgc tcaagtcaga ggtggcgaaa cccgacagga
    11101 ctataaagat accaggcgtt tccccctgga agctccctcg tgcgctctcc tgttccgacc
    11161 ctgccgctta ccggatacct gtccgccttt ctcccttcgg gaagcgtggc gctttctcat
    11221 agctcacgct gtaggtatct cagttcggtg taggtcgttc gctccaagct gggctgtgtg
    11281 cacgaacccc ccgttcagcc cgaccgctgc gccttatccg gtaactatcg tcttgagtcc
    11341 aacccggtaa gacacgactt atcgccactg gcagcagcca ctggtaacag gattagcaga
    11401 gcgaggtatg taggcggtgc tacagagttc ttgaagtggt ggcctaacta cggctacact
    11461 agaagaacag tatttggtat ctgcgctctg ctgaagccag ttaccttcgg aaaaagagtt
    11521 ggtagctctt gatccggcaa acaaaccacc gctggtagcg gtggtttttt tgtttgcaag
    11581 cagcagatta cgcgcagaaa aaaaggatct caa
//
