Features (pLannotate 1.2.2; 22 found; start..end, strand, type, name):
    171..1031    -  CDS            AmpR: β-lactamase; bla; confers resistance to ampicillin, carbenicillin, and related antibiotics
   1032..1136    -  promoter       AmpR promoter: bla
   1189..1617    -  rep_origin     f1 ori (sequence partly withheld): f1 bacteriophage origin of replication; arrow indicates direction of (+) strand synthesis
   1622..1777    -  CDS            lacZα (fragment): LacZα fragment of β-galactosidase; lacZ fragment
   1785..1803    +  promoter       T7 promoter: promoter for bacteriophage T7 RNA polymerase
   2904..3545    +  CDS            tyr (fragment): TYRO_ORYLA - Also known as tyro. Experimental evidence at transcript level: Swiss-Prot protein existence level 2. This is a copper-containing oxidase that functions in the formation of pigments such as melanins and other polyphenolic compounds. From Oryzias latipes (Japanese rice fish) (Japanese killifish).
   6973..6992    +  promoter       ADH1 promoter (fragment): S. cerevisiae ADH1; promoter for alcohol dehydrogenase 1
   7112..7552    +  CDS            GAL4 (fragment): GAL4_YEAST - Experimental evidence at protein level: Swiss-Prot protein existence level 1. This protein is a positive regulator for the gene expression of the galactose-induced genes such as GAL1, GAL2, GAL7, GAL10, and MEL1 which code for the enzymes used to convert galactose to glucose. It recognizes a 17 base pair sequence in (5'-CGGRNNRCYNYNCNCCG-3') the upstream activating sequence (UAS-G) of these genes. From Saccharomyces cerevisiae (strain ATCC 204508 / S288c) (Baker's yeast).
   7737..7871    -  polyA_signal   SV40 poly(A) signal: SV40 polyadenylation signal
   7894..7977    -  CDS            large T antigen (fragment): large T antigen from SV40 (simian virus 40)
   7993..8125    +  polyA_signal   SV40 poly(A) signal: SV40 polyadenylation signal
   8130..8147    +  promoter       T7 promoter (fragment): promoter for bacteriophage T7 RNA polymerase
   8173..8892    -  CDS            EGFP: the original enhanced GFP (Yang et al., 1996) mammalian codon-optimized
  10424..10442   -  misc_feature   MCS (fragment): pBluescript multiple cloning site
  10463..10532   +  protein_bind   attB: attB site for the φC31 integrase (Groth et al., 2000) phage φC31 integrase
  10552..10569   -  misc_feature   MCS (fragment): pBluescript multiple cloning site
  10582..10600   -  promoter       T3 promoter: promoter for bacteriophage T3 RNA polymerase
  10643..10665   -  protein_bind   lac operator (fragment): The lac repressor binds to the lac operator to inhibit transcription in E. coli. This inhibition can be relieved by adding lactose or isopropyl-β-D-thiogalactopyranoside (IPTG). lac repressor encoded by lacI
  10669..10699   -  promoter       lac promoter: promoter for the E. coli lac operon
  10714..10735   -  protein_bind   CAP binding site: CAP binding activates transcription in the presence of cAMP. E. coli catabolite activator protein
  10748..10840   -  CDS            lacI (fragment): lac repressor; lacI; The lac repressor binds to the lac operator to inhibit transcription in E. coli. This inhibition can be relieved by adding lactose or isopropyl-β-D-thiogalactopyranoside (IPTG).
  11023..11611   -  rep_origin     ori: high-copy-number ColE1/pMB1/pBR322/pUC origin of replication
>Addgene plasmid #239988 | pTol2-elavl3-KALTA4 | addgene full sequence | sequence record 477499 | Addgene NGS Result
GAAGATCCTTTGATCTTTTCTACGGGGTCTGACGCTCAGTGGAACGAAAACTCACGTTAAGGGATTTTGG
TCATGAGATTATCAAAAAGGATCTTCACCTAGATCCTTTTAAATTAAAAATGAAGTTTTAAATCAATCTA
AAGTATATATGAGTAAACTTGGTCTGACAGTTACCAATGCTTAATCAGTGAGGCACCTATCTCAGCGATC
TGTCTATTTCGTTCATCCATAGTTGCCTGACTCCCCGTCGTGTAGATAACTACGATACGGGAGGGCTTAC
CATCTGGCCCCAGTGCTGCAATGATACCGCGAGACCCACGCTCACCGGCTCCAGATTTATCAGCAATAAA
CCAGCCAGCCGGAAGGGCCGAGCGCAGAAGTGGTCCTGCAACTTTATCCGCCTCCATCCAGTCTATTAAT
TGTTGCCGGGAAGCTAGAGTAAGTAGTTCGCCAGTTAATAGTTTGCGCAACGTTGTTGCCATTGCTACAG
GCATCGTGGTGTCACGCTCGTCGTTTGGTATGGCTTCATTCAGCTCCGGTTCCCAACGATCAAGGCGAGT
TACATGATCCCCCATGTTGTGCAAAAAAGCGGTTAGCTCCTTCGGTCCTCCGATCGTTGTCAGAAGTAAG
TTGGCCGCAGTGTTATCACTCATGGTTATGGCAGCACTGCATAATTCTCTTACTGTCATGCCATCCGTAA
GATGCTTTTCTGTGACTGGTGAGTACTCAACCAAGTCATTCTGAGAATAGTGTATGCGGCGACCGAGTTG
CTCTTGCCCGGCGTCAATACGGGATAATACCGCGCCACATAGCAGAACTTTAAAAGTGCTCATCATTGGA
AAACGTTCTTCGGGGCGAAAACTCTCAAGGATCTTACCGCTGTTGAGATCCAGTTCGATGTAACCCACTC
GTGCACCCAACTGATCTTCAGCATCTTTTACTTTCACCAGCGTTTCTGGGTGAGCAAAAACAGGAAGGCA
AAATGCCGCAAAAAAGGGAATAAGGGCGACACGGAAATGTTGAATACTCATACTCTTCCTTTTTCAATAT
TATTGAAGCATTTATCAGGGTTATTGTCTCATGAGCGGATACATATTTGAATGTATTTAGAAAAATAAAC
AAATAGGGGTTCCGCGCACATTTCCCCGAAAAGTGCCACCTAAATTGTAAGCGTTAATATTTTGTTAAAA
TTCGCGTTAAATTTTTGTTAAATCAGCTCATTTTTTAACCAATAGGCCGAAATCGGCAAAATCCCTTATA
AATCAAAAGAATAGACCGAGATAGGGT
[37 nt withheld, positions 1288-1324]
AAAGAACGTGGACTCCAACGTCAAAGG
[49 nt withheld, positions 1352-1400]
T
[91 nt withheld, positions 1402-1492]
G
[124 nt withheld, positions 1494-1617]
CCCATTCGCCATTCAGGCTGCGCAACTGTTGGGAAGGGCGATCGGTGCGGGCCTCTTCGCTATTACGCCA
GCTGGCGAAAGGGGGATGTGCTGCAAGGCGATTAAGTTGGGTAACGCCAGGGTTTTCCCAGTCACGACGT
TGTAAAACGACGGCCAGTGAGCGCGCGTAATACGACTCACTATAGGGCGAATTGGGTACCAAATAGTAGG
AATTACCCACCTGTACAAGTGCTGAAAACTTGGATGAATAAGCCCGTTTGCCATTTTCTACTGCTATTTT
AAATCTTTTCTGTATTTGTCTGCATTTGTCTTTACCCTTGAATAAATGTTTTAGTTGTTTTTTTTCAATT
ATGACTGTGTTTAACAGACATTATTACAATAATATGTAATAGTAGTACACACTATTATTATGTAATAGTA
CTTGTTGACTGTATTTGAGAACTGGACCGAGTGAGTGTTACGTCACCCATTCAAAATGACTTACTTCTGG
CTCCAACAAAATGAAGTTAATTCAGTTGCCATTTTTCACTGTATGGACATCGCCGTGTTGGAGCTAGACG
TTGCCAATAAGCAAGAAAGAGCCGAGATGCGTCGAGTCTGAGTCACCGTTCCTATGGCAACCCCTCTAAC
CAATCAGAAGTAAGCTTGTTGGAAGTCCACAGCCTACCACTTGAAAGCGGGCTGCACAAAATCTGTCAAA
CGTTTTGAACGTTGGATGTGAGAGCACATACTTTTATTAAGGCATCTGGTTGGTCAGTTTATAATATCAA
CAACTTGGGCTACAGAAAAGAAAAGTTATTACAGAAATTATGATTAACAAGTACATGTTAAATAAAGATT
TTAATATGAATGCCACCACTGGAGCATTCATGCCATTTGGAGCTTCTTCCTGTTTGGATCACTAGAAGGA
GGAGGTCACTCATTACAGTTCTCATATACAGTCGTTGGTTGGTTGGTTGGTTGGTAGATTGATTGATTGA
TTGATTGATTGATTGATTGATTGATTGATTGATTGATTGATTGATTGATTGATTGATTGATTGGTAGTCA
AAATAAGAAATAATTTCCACAGATTCATTACAGAAATGATTAAATGCATACATAAAAAACTGGGGGGGGG
GGGGGATACAACAACACACTTAAGTCACATTTGCCTACGTAAAGAAAAGTAAAGAAAATCAATAGCTATA
TTTTACATCTCCTTTTTTTGCTGTCTTTTAATTAGCCTTGTTTTGCTGTTATCTTGATTGAAACTGTAAC
TTCTTCACCTGCTTCTTTTCTTTGTAGGTTTTGCCAGCCCAGAAACAGGCATGGCTGTGCAAGGCCAGAG
CACCATGCACAATGCGCTGCATGTCTTCATGAACGGCTCAATGTCCTCAGTCCAGGGCTCAGCCAACGAC
CCCATCTTCCTCCTTCACCATGCTTTCATTGACAGGTAACAAACACGTCATGACATTAGACTGCACAGTT
TTTGACAAAGTTCATACAATCTGTTGTTTATAGCTGCTACAATTAGTGAAGTTTGTGAATGTACTTGGAT
GAGCAGCGAAAGATCAATTGAGATCAATTGTTAGAGTTTGGTTGCCCTGCAGAGCAAAGAACAAAAAATA
ATCTGGTGGCTTTACTGCGTGAGGTTATTATTGGTGGAATAGAAACACAAAACATAATTGCATTTATTTG
TTTAATTTTTTATCTTATCTTAACTTTCATCTTGCATATTTGTTTCTTACATCATTTCTAGCATCTTTGA
GCGCTGGCTAAGAACTCATCAGCCTCCCCGGTCCATCTACCCACGTACCAATGCACCAATTGGCCACAAT
GACGGCTACTACATGGTGCCATTCCTTCCTCTTTATAGGAATGGAGACTACCTCCTGTCCAACAATGCTC
TTGGATACGAGTACGCCTACCTGTTGGACCCAGGTCATTGCACAACACCAGAAATGCCCTCTGATCTGCA
AAAGACGTGAATAATCTGTTCAGACACCCATATGCACTCTGTTCCACACAGGTCAGAGGTTTGTCCAGGA
GTTCTTGACAGAGGTGTAAAAAGTACTCAAAAATTTTACTCAAGTGAAAGTACAAGTACTTAGGGAAAAT
TTTACTCAATTAAAAGTAAAAGTATCTGGCTAGAATCTTACTTGAGTAAAAGTAAAAAAGTACTCCATTA
AAATTGTACTTGAGTATTAAGGAAGTAAAAGTAAAAGCAAGAAAGAAAACTAGAGATTCTTGTTTAAGCT
TTTAATCTCAAAAAACATTAAATGAAATGCATACAAGGTTTTATCCTGCTTTAGAACTGTTTGTATTTAA
TTATCAAACTATAAGACAGACAATCTAATGCCAGTACACGCTACTCAAAGTTGTAAAACCTCAGATTTAA
CTTCAGTAGAAGCTGATTCTCAAAATTGTTAGTGTCAAGCCTAGCTCTTTTGGGGCTGAAAAGCAATCCT
GCAGTGCTGAAAAGCCTCTCACAGGCAGCCGATGCGGGAAGAGGTGTATTAGTCTTGATAGAGAGGCTGC
AAATAGCAGGAAACGTGAGCAGAGACTCCCTGGTGTCTGAAACACAGGCCAGATGGGCCATTCGTACGCT
TAATTTCGTATAGGGATAACAGGGTAATGATCTAGGTTACAAGCTTTATCCAAATTAAGCCATTTTAAAA
CACTGCCAATTGAAAATACAAATCCTGGAAAAAATCGTCTTTAGCGCAGTCATTTGAGCCATCCTAATCC
GTTACCTCAGACCATAATAAGAAGGGATAACACTAGCTGTAGCAATGGAACACATCTGTTTCACACAATC
ATATCTCCTGCGCCGGTGCTAAGCAGATTCAGCGTGATCATAACATGCTTTCCACTCATAAATGTAAATT
TACAATTTGCACATGTAAAACAGACACTTTTGAGATATTGGATAAAAAAACAAGAGTATATTGCTTAGTT
TCATCCACCAGTCATCCCCACAGCGTTTGGAAGGCCATAAAAAGTGTCTAAAATCAATGATCATTGAAAG
AGCACAAGAGAGACTCTTACGCTGTAATGCCACTGGGGACAAAAGTGACAGTCTCTTAATGGGCTCTTCT
GGAGGGGCTCCTGAACATTAAAAATTATCAGCGAAATTACCGAAAGAGCTTCAAGCAACTGGCATGCTTG
ATCCTCTGCGTCGGGGCGGTGAATAGGTGCTTCAGATGCCCTCTTACCCACGGGCTGGATTCAGCTGCCC
CGCTACCAGCGGAGACCCCCTAATGAGCCTCTGCAATTAAGTTTATTCATGTTAAGTGTGAACGGGGTGC
GTGCGGAACTGTGGGCAGCTAACAGACCTGGGTTCTTTGTGCCACAAGTGCTGCCTTTATTCGGCTCACA
AAGCAGAAAACAACACCCGCACCTATAATGGCGCCCTCGGCTGGGTCTAAGAAACGTGGCGAGTTGACAG
AGCAGAGTGGGCGGGGTTAAGACAGACTGACAGCGGGACCCATCTCCATCCTCTTATTAACGCTTAACGA
GTGCCTTCCTCATGCAATATTCATCGCCACTAATATCATCCAAGCTCTGAGCTGAGCTGGCCACTTATGT
AAGGCAATTATGTAAAATATCAGACAGGGCCCACACTCAGAATCTGACTGGGGTAGAGACGCGGGACGAG
AACCGAGAGCAAGAACTGAAAGTGAAAGTGACCACTAAAGGGAGGAGAGGACAGAGGGGCAGGATGTGTC
AAGATTACCAGAGAACACTTGGCCAGAAATGCGCAACCATTGGAGCTCTCCGGATTACCCAAAGGTTAAC
GAGTTTGAACGCCTCTGCCCACTCGCCCATCTCTGATGGTTTCCCAAGAACTCCTCAAGCAAAATATATA
TAATTGTGTGTATTATGCACAGACACGAGAAAATGCTGTTTTTCTGATCTGCATTACAGCACATTTGCCC
GCCAACGACAATACCACCCACTCGGTACCTCGCTGACTCCTGATGCCTGATACCTGCGCGGTGACTGTCT
ACAATCTGCATAATCAAGAGAAGTTGTGTTGAAGACGAGCGCCACACAACCGTTTCCACAAGGTCACCCA
AGGCCGGTGCAGATGTAGGTGAGGTCTCCATAAACAGACTGAAATAAACACATCCTCCGCTGGGAACAAC
AACCCCCTCACGCCTCATGCATTTCCATAAGCCTACATGCATCTCTTCCAACTTATGGAGACTCGCACCT
ACCAACATCCGCACAACAAAGATATACAGAGCGCGCTCCCTCAGGTCAAGGCCCTGTGGGGGTCTGTGCA
GAAATAGGTCATTTGTCACACATCAAGTCCTGGGGCAGGAGATGCATTATAGATGAGACCAAACAGCCTG
TCTCGGTGAGCTCTACCCACTCCCTGAGACTAGAAATGGGGGAAGGGAGCTTGAGATAACAACCGCTGCA
ATCACTGTGTCGATGTTTAATATCAGCACCAACCGGGAACAATAAGGAGATGGGTGCATTCATGTTCACA
TCTTACCAGTCAAGTATCATCGAACCGGCTTGATAACCACACCTCGTGTAATAGCTGAGCAGATAGTTGT
CATTTTAAAGCGTTGGCCTTTGTCGATTATGTAATGCGCACATTCAACACATGGTAATATAGAAACGGTT
ATGTCGAGGTTGTTTTGTCCAGAGATGACCTTCACACAGTTACAGCCGCTCTGCATCCACACAAATGGAG
GACTTAATCGTGGACTGCATTCTTAGAAATGATCTACAAAGACAAATAATGTGAAATCAAGAAAGGACAA
AATTTAAGTAAGGGGATGAGGGAGAGAGAGAACGAGGGGCAAGGAGAAAGCATGGCTCCTGTCTTTTTCT
GCACCCATCTGTTCGGAGTGCAGGTGGAGCTCTATTCACTCAGCTCTGCATGTGTGTTTGGGGGGGGCAG
GAAGAAAGGGAGGGCAAAAGGAAGAGTGGAGAGATGGTGGGGGCTGGAGGGATGGGGGGTTCTCGGTGAT
CTCTCCTGAAGGGGATAATGGGAGAGCAGCGCTTTGCAATGGCTGCCATGTAGTACCCTCCCTGCACAAT
TAGCCAATCAGCAGCAAGCTCTGCCAGCCAGAAGGACACATAAAAGAAGAACATTGCAGCAGAGGCACAG
AAGGAGCCTGCGAGGAGCTGGGAAATACACACACAACAGCAGAACCACAACACCCTCCCCTGGACACACC
CTACTGGGGATCACTGCTTTTCTTTTTTTCTGAACCATCGCCCACGCCACACGGAGAGAAATCTCTCTCT
CATCATCATCCTGAAGAAAACCCCCTTATCCTCATTTTCACACTGCTGAGGAAAACCTACAATCGCACGG
GCTGAGATTTCCTGGCGAAGACTGTCCTTTTTCCTTTTTCTTTTTTTTTCTTTTCCTTTGGAAACTGACA
TTTGCATTTCTCCATTCCAAGCCACGGCGTAATAATATCTGCAATCCAGCCTGAAGACCTGCAAATCGAA
GGACCTAGATCACTATCATCTTTGTACGTCAAGAATGAAACTGCTCTCATCCATCGAGCAAGCCTGCGAC
ATTTGTCGGCTTAAGAAGCTGAAATGCTCCAAGGAAAAGCCGAAATGTGCCAAATGCCTGAAGAACAATT
GGGAATGTCGTTACTCTCCCAAAACCAAGCGAAGTCCACTCACAAGGGCTCATCTGACCGAAGTGGAGAG
CAGGCTAGAGAGACTGGAACAACTCTTTTTGCTCATCTTCCCTAGAGAGGACCTTGACATGATCCTCAAG
ATGGATTCTCTCCAGGATATTAAAGCCCTTTTGACTGGCTTATTCGTCCAGGACAATGTGAACAAAGACG
CTGTGACAGACCGATTGGCAAGTGTCGAGACCGATATGCCTCTGACACTGAGACAGCACAGAATCAGCGC
TACTTCCTCAAGCGAAGAGTCTTCTAACAAGGGACAGAGACAGCTGACTGTTTCGAGCAGGTCGACCCCG
TCCCCGGCCGACGCCCTGGACGACGGCGACCTGGACATGCTGCCTGCTGATGCTCTCGATGATTTCGATC
TGGATATGCTCCCGGCCGACGCCCTGGACGACTACGACCTGGACATCCTCCCGGGTAACTAACAAACTCG
AGAAAGCTAGCAAACCATGGTACGATGATGATCCAGACATGATAAGATACATTGATGAGTTTGGACAAAC
CACAACTAGAATGCAGTGAAAAAAATGCTTTATTTGTGAAATTTGTGATGCTATTGCTTTATTTGTAACC
ATTATAAGCTGCAATAAACAAGTTAACAACAACAATTGCATTCATTTTATGTTTCAGGTTCAGGGGGAGG
TGTGGGAGGTTTTTTAAAGCAAGTAAAACCTCTACAAATGTGGTATGGCTGATTATGATCCTCTAGATCA
GATCTCTTGTTTATTGCAGCTTATAATGGTTACAAATAAAGCAATAGCATCACAAATTTCACAAATAAAG
CATTTTTTTCACTGCATTCTAGTTGTGGTTTGTCCAAACTCATCAATGTATCTTATCATGTCTGGATCTA
CGTAATACGACTCACTATAGTTCTAGAGGCTCGAGAGGGGCCGCTTTACTTGTACAGCTCGTCCATGCCG
AGAGTGATCCCGGCGGCGGTCACGAACTCCAGCAGGACCATGTGATCGCGCTTCTCGTTGGGGTCTTTGC
TCAGGGCGGACTGGGTGCTCAGGTAGTGGTTGTCGGGCAGCAGCACGGGGCCGTCGCCGATGGGGGTGTT
CTGCTGGTAGTGGTCGGCGAGCTGCACGCTGCCGTCCTCGATGTTGTGGCGGATCTTGAAGTTCACCTTG
ATGCCGTTCTTCTGCTTGTCGGCCATGATATAGACGTTGTGGCTGTTGTAGTTGTACTCCAGCTTGTGCC
CCAGGATGTTGCCGTCCTCCTTGAAGTCGATGCCCTTCAGCTCGATGCGGTTCACCAGGGTGTCGCCCTC
GAACTTCACCTCGGCGCGGGTCTTGTAGTTGCCGTCGTCCTTGAAGAAGATGGTGCGCTCCTGGACGTAG
CCTTCGGGCATGGCGGACTTGAAGAAGTCGTGCTGCTTCATGTGGTCGGGGTAGCGGCTGAAGCACTGCA
CGCCGTAGGTCAGGGTGGTCACGAGGGTGGGCCAGGGCACGGGCAGCTTGCCGGTGGTGCAGATGAACTT
CAGGGTCAGCTTGCCGTAGGTGGCATCGCCCTCGCCCTCGCCGGACACGCTGAACTTGTGGCCGTTTACG
TCGCCGTCCAGCTCGACCAGGATGGGCACCACCCCGGTGAACAGCTCCTCGCCCTTGCTCACCATGGTCA
CTGTCTGCTTTGCTGTTGGTCTGGGCTCCTGGGTCACTGGCTTACTAATGGAGTCTTTATGTATGAGGAC
TCTTATCAATTGTTCTTCTATAAAGGTCTGCAGTGTTTCTGTTCGTCCCCTACATGGACACCCAGAGCCT
CCTAAATACAGGAGCCCTGATAACTGCACAAGTGCTCAGATTCCAGCAGGGTGGAAAATGAGATAAAGTG
TGCAGATGGGGAGGGGGACGTGAATGAGAGATTTGAGGGATGAAAAGGATGGATGAACGCATTGAAAATA
GCCCCTTTCACAAAATAATACCAGTAAATTGTCATATAATTAATGACCAGACCTTTACCTGTAAATGATG
TGATGTTCATATACAGAAGAATGCCAACAATTTACAGATGATTTTACAAATTCTTAATTTTCCTTTTCTA
AATGGATTTGTTCACACATTATCTCTTCAAAGCAATTGAATTTTCTGGAAAAGATTGGCTGTGTGTGTAA
AAGGTGCTACTGAGGAATTTAATGTGACATGGAATGAAGCAAACAGCAGCCTAAGACAGGATGGCAGGAA
AAATGTCACATGTTTAAAATAAGAGTGAAACCAACGACCTGGACTTATAGAGACTGTGTGTCCTTAGGCA
AAGCTCTTGTACAAACAGTGCTTGTGACTGTGAAATTCGGGGTTTGCCTGGATTGTGTTAAATGTGTGCT
TGGATGTATCATAAAAAAGAATCGGTTCTCTGTATTTGACATTTTCTGTAATTTATCTAAAGTTACAACT
GGCTATGCCTGATTTTTATCACTATTGAATCAATCATTTTAAAGAATGTTAAGTCTGCTGATTTGGAGAG
CTCATTTACATTTATTTTGAATGTCTCTTATTTAACACAACTGATTTAAGCTTTAGATCTAATCTGATCA
TTCAGGCGCGCCAACACGTGAATACCACGCGAGGCCTTAGGGATAACAGGGTAATACGCGTGATCTGCGA
AGATACGGCCACGGGTGCTCTTGATCCTGTGGCTGATTTTGGACTGTGCTGCTCGCAGCTGCTGATGAAT
CACATACTTCCTCCATTTTCTTCCACTGATTGACTGTTATAATTTCCCTAATTTCCAGGTCAAGGTGCTG
TGCATTGTGGTAATAGATGTGACATGACGTCACTTCCAAAGGACCAATGAACATGTCTGACCAATTTCAT
ATAATGTGAAAACGATTTTCATAGGCAGAATAAATAACATTTAAATTAAACTGGGCATCAGCGCAATTCA
ATTGGTTTGGTAATAGCAAGGGAAAATAGAATGAAGTGATCTCCAAAAAATAAGTACTTTTTGACTGTAA
ATAAAATTGTAAGGAGTAAAAAGTACTTTTTTTTCTAAAAAAATGTAATTAAGTAAAAGTAAAAGTATTG
ATTTTTAATTGTACTCAAGTAAAGTAAAAATCCCCAAAAATAATACTTAAGTACAGTAATCAAGTAAAAT
TACTCAAGTACTTTACACCTCTGGTTCTTGACCCCCTACCTTCAGCAAGCCCAGCAGATCCACTAGTTCT
AGAGCTCGACGATGTAGGTCACGGTCTCGAAGCCGCGGTGCGGGTGCCAGGGCGTGCCCTTGGGCTCCCC
GGGCGCGTACTCCACCTCACCCATCTGGTCCATCTGATGAACGGGCCACCGCGGTGGAGCTCCAGCTTTT
GTTCCCTTTAGTGAGGGTTAATTGCGCGCTTGGCGTAATCATGGTCATAGCTGTTTCCTGTGTGAAATTG
TTATCCGCTCACAATTCCACACAACATACGAGCCGGAAGCATAAAGTGTAAAGCCTGGGGTGCCTAATGA
GTGAGCTAACTCACATTAATTGCGTTGCGCTCACTGCCCGCTTTCCAGTCGGGAAACCTGTCGTGCCAGC
TGCATTAATGAATCGGCCAACGCGCGGGGAGAGGCGGTTTGCGTATTGGGCGCTCTTCCGCTTCCTCGCT
CACTGACTCGCTGCGCTCGGTCGTTCGGCTGCGGCGAGCGGTATCAGCTCACTCAAAGGCGGTAATACGG
TTATCCACAGAATCAGGGGATAACGCAGGAAAGAACATGTGAGCAAAAGGCCAGCAAAAGGCCAGGAACC
GTAAAAAGGCCGCGTTGCTGGCGTTTTTCCATAGGCTCCGCCCCCCTGACGAGCATCACAAAAATCGACG
CTCAAGTCAGAGGTGGCGAAACCCGACAGGACTATAAAGATACCAGGCGTTTCCCCCTGGAAGCTCCCTC
GTGCGCTCTCCTGTTCCGACCCTGCCGCTTACCGGATACCTGTCCGCCTTTCTCCCTTCGGGAAGCGTGG
CGCTTTCTCATAGCTCACGCTGTAGGTATCTCAGTTCGGTGTAGGTCGTTCGCTCCAAGCTGGGCTGTGT
GCACGAACCCCCCGTTCAGCCCGACCGCTGCGCCTTATCCGGTAACTATCGTCTTGAGTCCAACCCGGTA
AGACACGACTTATCGCCACTGGCAGCAGCCACTGGTAACAGGATTAGCAGAGCGAGGTATGTAGGCGGTG
CTACAGAGTTCTTGAAGTGGTGGCCTAACTACGGCTACACTAGAAGAACAGTATTTGGTATCTGCGCTCT
GCTGAAGCCAGTTACCTTCGGAAAAAGAGTTGGTAGCTCTTGATCCGGCAAACAAACCACCGCTGGTAGC
GGTGGTTTTTTTGTTTGCAAGCAGCAGATTACGCGCAGAAAAAAAGGATCTCAA
